>Addgene plasmid #185700 | p159-RV-syn-dio-mScarlet-T2A | addgene full sequence | sequence record 366334 | Addgene NGS Result
AGCCCACAACCCCTCACTCGGGGCGCCAGTCCTCCGATTGACTGAGTCGCCCGGGTACCCGTGTATCCAA
TAAACCCTCTTGCAGTTGCATCCGACTTGTGGTCTCGCTGTTCCTTGGGAGGGTCTCCTCTGAGTGATTG
ACTACCCGTCAGCGGGGGTCTTTCACATGCAGCATGTATCAAAATTAATTTGGTTTTTTTTCTTAAGTAT
TTACATTAAATGGCCATAGTTGCATTAATGAATCGGCCAACGCGCGGGGAGAGGCGGTTTGCGTATTGGG
CGCTCTTCCGCTTCCTCGCTCACTGACTCGCTGCGCTCGGTCGTTCGGCTGCGGCGAGCGGTATCAGCTC
ACTCAAAGGCGGTAATACGGTTATCCACAGAATCAGGGGATAACGCAGGAAAGAACATGTGAGCAAAAGG
CCAGCAAAAGGCCAGGAACCGTAAAAAGGCCGCGTTGCTGGCGTTTTTCCATAGGCTCCGCCCCCCTGAC
GAGCATCACAAAAATCGACGCTCAAGTCAGAGGTGGCGAAACCCGACAGGACTATAAAGATACCAGGCGT
TTCCCCCTGGAAGCTCCCTCGTGCGCTCTCCTGTTCCGACCCTGCCGCTTACCGGATACCTGTCCGCCTT
TCTCCCTTCGGGAAGCGTGGCGCTTTCTCATAGCTCACGCTGTAGGTATCTCAGTTCGGTGTAGGTCGTT
CGCTCCAAGCTGGGCTGTGTGCACGAACCCCCCGTTCAGCCCGACCGCTGCGCCTTATCCGGTAACTATC
GTCTTGAGTCCAACCCGGTAAGACACGACTTATCGCCACTGGCAGCAGCCACTGGTAACAGGATTAGCAG
AGCGAGGTATGTAGGCGGTGCTACAGAGTTCTTGAAGTGGTGGCCTAACTACGGCTACACTAGAAGAACA
GTATTTGGTATCTGCGCTCTGCTGAAGCCAGTTACCTTCGGAAAAAGAGTTGGTAGCTCTTGATCCGGCA
AACAAACCACCGCTGGTAGCGGTGGTTTTTTTGTTTGCAAGCAGCAGATTACGCGCAGAAAAAAAGGATC
TCAAGAAGATCCTTTGATCTTTTCTACGGGGTCTGACGCTCAGTGGAACGAAAACTCACGTTAAGGGATT
TTGGTCATGAGATTATCAAAAAGGATCTTCACCTAGATCCTTTTGCGGCCGCAAATCAATCTAAAGTATA
TATGAGTAAACTTGGTCTGACAGTTACCAATGCTTAATCAGTGAGGCACCTATCTCAGCGATCTGTCTAT
TTCGTTCATCCATAGTTGCCTGACTCCCCGTCGTGTAGATAACTACGATACGGGAGGGCTTACCATCTGG
CCCCAGTGCTGCAATGATACCGCGAGACCCACGCTCACCGGCTCCAGATTTATCAGCAATAAACCAGCCA
GCCGGAAGGGCCGAGCGCAGAAGTGGTCCTGCAACTTTATCCGCCTCCATCCAGTCTATTAATTGTTGCC
GGGAAGCTAGAGTAAGTAGTTCGCCAGTTAATAGTTTGCGCAACGTTGTTGCCATTGCTACAGGCATCGT
GGTGTCACGCTCGTCGTTTGGTATGGCTTCATTCAGCTCCGGTTCCCAACGATCAAGGCGAGTTACATGA
TCCCCCATGTTGTGCAAAAAAGCGGTTAGCTCCTTCGGTCCTCCGATCGTTGTCAGAAGTAAGTTGGCCG
CAGTGTTATCACTCATGGTTATGGCAGCACTGCATAATTCTCTTACTGTCATGCCATCCGTAAGATGCTT
TTCTGTGACTGGTGAGTACTCAACCAAGTCATTCTGAGAATAGTGTATGCGGCGACCGAGTTGCTCTTGC
CCGGCGTCAATACGGGATAATACCGCGCCACATAGCAGAACTTTAAAAGTGCTCATCATTGGAAAACGTT
CTTCGGGGCGAAAACTCTCAAGGATCTTACCGCTGTTGAGATCCAGTTCGATGTAACCCACTCGTGCACC
CAACTGATCTTCAGCATCTTTTACTTTCACCAGCGTTTCTGGGTGAGCAAAAACAGGAAGGCAAAATGCC
GCAAAAAAGGGAATAAGGGCGACACGGAAATGTTGAATACTCATACTCTTCCTTTTTCAATGATCCGGCC
ATTAGCCATATTATTCATTGGTTATATAGCATAAATCAATATTGGCTATTGGCCATTGCATACGTTGTAT
CCATATCATAATATGTACATTTATATTGGCTCATGTCCAACATTACCGCCATGTTGACATTGATTATTGA
CTAGTTATTAATAGTAATCAATTACGGGGTCATTAGTTCATAGCCCATATATGGAGTTCCGCGTTACATA
ACTTACGGTAAATGGCCCGCCTGGCTGACCGCCCAACGACCCCCGCCCATTGACGTCAATAATGACGTAT
GTTCCCATAGTAACGCCAATAGGGACTTTCCATTGACGTCAATGGGTGGAGTATTTACGGTAAACTGCCC
ACTTGGCAGTACATCAAGTGTATCATATGCCAAGTACGCCCCCTATTGACGTCAATGACGGTAAATGGCC
CGCCTGGCATTATGCCCAGTACATGACCTTATGGGACTTTCCTACTTGGCAGTACATCTACGTATTAGTC
ATCGCTATTACCATGGTGATGCGGTTTTGGCAGTACATCAATGGGCGTGGATAGCGGTTTGACTCACGGG
GATTTCCAAGTCTCCACCCCATTGACGTCAATGGGAGTTTGTTTTGGCACCAAAATCAACGGGACTTTCC
AAAATGTCGTAACAACTCCGCCCCATTGACGCAAATGGGCGGTAGGCGTGTACGGTGGGAGGTCTATATA
AGCAGAGCTCAATAAAAGAGCCCACAACCCCTCACTCGGGGCGCCAGTCCTCCGATTGACTGAGTCGCCC
GGGTACCCGTATTCCCAATAAAGCCTCTTGCTGTTTGCATCCGAATCGTGGTCTCGCTGTTCCTTGGGAG
GGTCTCCTCTGAGTGATTGACTACCCACGACGGGGGTCTTTCATTTGGGGGCTCGTCCGGGATTTGGAGA
CCCCTGCCCAGGGACCACCGACCCACCACCGGGAGGTAAGCTGGCCAGCAACTTATCTGTGTCTGTCCGA
TTGTCTAGTGTCTATGTTTGATGTTATGCGCCTGCGTCTGTACTAGTTAGCTAACTAGCTCTGTATCTGG
CGGACCCGTGGTGGAACTGACGAGTTCTGAACACCCGGCCGCAACCCTGGGAGACGTCCCAGGGACTTTG
GGGGCCGTTTTTGTGGCCCGACCTGAGGAAGGGAGTCGATGTGGAATCCGACCCCGTCAGGATATGTGGT
TCTGGTAGGAGACGAGAACCTAAAACAGTTCCCGCCTCCGTCTGAATTTTTGCTTTCGGTTTGGAACCGA
AGCCGCGCGTCTTGTCTGCTGCAGCGCTGCAGCATCGTTCTGTGTTGTCTCTGTCTGACTGTGTTTCTGT
ATTTGTCTGAAAATTAGGGCCAGACTGTTACCACTCCCTTAAGTTTGACCTTAGGTCACTGGAAAGATGT
CGAGCGGATCGCTCACAACCAGTCGGTAGATGTCAAGAAGAGACGTTGGGTTACCTTCTGCTCTGCAGAA
TGGCCAACCTTTAACGTCGGATGGCCGCGAGACGGCACCTTTAACCGAGACCTCATCACCCAGGTTAAGA
TCAAGGTCTTTTCACCTGGCCCGCATGGACACCCAGACCAGGTCCCCTACATCGTGACCTGGGAAGCCTT
GGCTTTTGACCCCCCTCCCTGGGTCAAGCCCTTTGTACACCCTAAGCCTCCGCCTCCTCTTCCTCCATCC
GCCCCGTCTCTCCCCCTTGAACCTCCTCGTTCGACCCCGCCTCGATCCTCCCTTTATCCAGCCCTCACTC
CTTCTCTAGGCGCCGGAATTCGATGTCGACTTTAGTACCGCGGACAGAGCCTTCGCCCCCGCTGCCGGCG
CGCGCCACCACCTCCCCAGCACCAAAGGCGGGCTGACGTCACTCTCCAGCCCTCCCCAAACTCCCCTACC
TCACCGCCTTGGTCGCGTCCGTGCAGCGGTGAGTCCAGTCGGGCCGCACCACAAGAGGTGCAAGATAGGG
GGGTGCAGGCGCGACCATACGCTCTGCGGCGGCAGAGCCTCAGCGCTGCCTCAGTCTGCAGCGGGCAGCA
GAGGAGTCGCGTCGTGCCAGAGAGCGCCGCCGTGCTCCTGAGCCCCTTGCGCTCCGCCCCCGCGGCCCAC
CGACCCACTGCCCCTTGGATCCGGAATAACTTCGTATAGGATACTTTATACGAAGTTATGCAGAATGGTA
GCTGGATTGTAGCTGCTATTAGCAATATGAAACCTCTTAATAACTTCGTATAGCATACATTATACGAAGT
TATTTAATTAAATGATGCTCGAGAGGGCCGGGATTCTCTTCCACGTCTCCGCATGTCAGAAGACTTCCTC
TGCCCTCGCCACTTCCCTTGTACAGCTCGTCCATGCCGCCGGTGGAGTGGCGGCCCTCGGAGCGTTCGTA
CTGTTCCACCACGGTGTAGTCCTCGTTGTGGGAGGTGATGTCCAACTTGCGGTCGACGTTGTAGGCGCCG
GGCATCTGCACGGGCTTCTTGGCCTTGTAGGTGGTCTTGAAGTCCGCCAGGTAGCGGCCGCCGTCCTTCA
GGCGCAGGGCCATCTTAATGTCGCCCTTCAGCACGCCGTCCTCGGGGTACAACCGCTCGGTGGACGCTTC
CCAGCCCATTGTCTTCTTCTGCATTACGGGGCCGTCAGGAGGGAAGTTGGTGCCGCGGAGCTTCACCTTG
TAGATCAGGGTGCCGTCCTCCAGGGAGGTGTCCTGGGTCACGGTCACGGCGCCGCCGTCCTCGAAGTTCA
TCACGCGCTCCCACTTGAAGCCCTCGGGGAAGGACTGCTTATAGTAGTCGGGGATGTCGGCGGGGTGCTT
GATGAAGGCCCTGGAGCCGTACATGAACTGAGGGGACAGGATGTCCCAGGAGAAGGGCAGGGGGCCACCC
TTGGTCACCTTCAGCTTGGCGGTCTGGGTGCCCTCGTAGGGGCGGCCCTCGCCCTCGCCCTCGATCTCGA
ACTCGTGGCCGTTCATGGAGCCCTCCATGTGCACCTTGAACCGCATGAACTCCTTGATCACTGCCTCGCC
CTTGCTCACCATGATCTTTTGGTCCTCATCATTCTTTTCAACCTGTTTGGTTCTTCTCATACAGCACAGC
ATGGTGGCGCGCCGCGATAACTTCGTATAAAGTATCCTATACGAAGTTATTTGCCTTAACCCAGAAATTA
TCACTGTTATTCTTTAGAATGGTGCAAAGAATAACTTCGTATAATGTATGCTATACGAAGTTATGTTTAA
ACCAATCAACCTCTGGATTACAAAATTTGTGAAAGATTGACTGGTATTCTTAACTATGTTGCTCCTTTTA
CGCTATGTGGATACGCTGCTTTAATGCCTTTGTATCATGCTATTGCTTCCCGTATGGCTTTCATTTTCTC
CTCCTTGTATAAATCCTGGTTGCTGTCTCTTTATGAGGAGTTGTGGCCCGTTGTCAGGCAACGTGGCGTG
GTGTGCACTGTGTTTGCTGACGCAACCCCCACTGGTTGGGGCATTGCCACCACCTGTCAGCTCCTTTCCG
GGACTTTCGCTTTCCCCCTCCCTATTGCCACGGCGGAACTCATCGCCGCCTGCCTTGCCCGCTGCTGGAC
AGGGGCTCGGCTGTTGGGCACTGACAATTCCGTGGTGTTGTCGGGGAAGCTGACGTCCTTTCCATGGCTG
CTCGCCTGTGTTGCCACCTGGATTCTGCGCGGGACGTCCTTCTGCTACGTCCCTTCGGCCCTCAATCCAG
CGGACCTTCCTTCCCGCGGCCTGCTGCCGGCTCTGCGGCCTCTTCCGCGTCTTCGCCTTCGCCCTCAGAC
GAGTCGGATCTCCCTTTGGGCCGCCTCCCCGCCTGGAATTCGAGCTCGACGATAAAATAAAAGATTTTAT
TTAGTCTCCAGAAAAAGGGGGGAATGAAAGACCCCACCTGTAGGTTTGGCAAGCTAGCTTAAGTAACGCC
ATTTTGCAAGGCATGGAAAAATACATAACTGAGAATAGAGAAGTTCAGATCAAGGTCAGGAACAGATGGA
ACAGCTGAATATGGGCCAAACAGGATATCTGTGGTAAGCAGTTCCTGCCCCGGCTCAGGGCCAAGAACAG
ATGGAACAGCTGAATATGGGCCAAACAGGATATCTGTGGTAAGCAGTTCCTGCCCCGGCTCAGGGCCAAG
AACAGATGGTCCCCAGATGCGGTCCAGCCCTCAGCAGTTTCTAGAGAACCATCAGATGTTTCCAGGGTGC
CCCAAGGACCTGAAATGACCCTGTGCCTTATTTGAACTAACCAATCAGTTCGCTTCTCGCTTCTGTTCGC
GCGCTTCTGCTCCCCGAGCTCAATAAAAG
Features (pLannotate 1.2.2; 20 found; start..end, strand, type, name):
    231..283     -  CDS            lacI (fragment): lac repressor; lacI; The lac repressor binds to the lac operator to inhibit transcription in E. coli. This inhibition can be relieved by adding lactose or isopropyl-β-D-thiogalactopyranoside (IPTG).
    466..1054    -  rep_origin     ori: high-copy-number ColE1/pMB1/pBR322/pUC origin of replication
   1214..2074    -  CDS            AmpR: β-lactamase; bla; confers resistance to ampicillin, carbenicillin, and related antibiotics
   2075..2091    -  promoter       AmpR promoter (fragment): bla
   2226..2605    +  enhancer       CMV enhancer: human cytomegalovirus immediate early enhancer
   2606..2809    +  promoter       CMV promoter: human cytomegalovirus (CMV) immediate early promoter
   2810..2985    +  LTR            5' LTR (truncated): truncated long terminal repeat from Moloney murine sarcoma virus
   3107..3381    +  misc_feature   MESV Ψ (fragment): packaging signal of murine embryonic stem cell virus
   3448..3864    +  CDS            gag (truncated): truncated Moloney murine leukemia virus (MMLV) gag gene lacking the start codon
   4226..4259    +  protein_bind   lox2272: Cre-mediated recombination occurs in the 8-bp core sequence (GGATACTT). lox2272 sites are compatible with each other, but incompatible with loxP or loxN sites (Lee and Saito, 1988). Cre recombinase
   4260..4309    -  intron         β-globin intron (fragment): internally truncated intron from human β-globin
   4310..4343    +  protein_bind   loxP: Cre-mediated recombination occurs in the 8-bp core sequence (GCATACAT). Cre recombinase
   4427..5122    -  CDS            mScarlet-I: mScarlet-I is a basic (constitutively fluorescent) red fluorescent protein published in 2016, derived from synthetic construct. It is reported to be a rapidly-maturing monomer with moderate acid sensitivity.
   5123..5182    -  CDS            Gap43 (fragment): NEUM_RAT - Experimental evidence at protein level: Swiss-Prot protein existence level 1. This protein is associated with nerve growth. It is a major component of the motile 'growth cones' that form the tips of elongating axons. Plays a role in axonal and dendritic filopodia induction (By similarity). From Rattus norvegicus (Rat).
   5197..5230    -  protein_bind   lox2272: Cre-mediated recombination occurs in the 8-bp core sequence (GGATACTT). lox2272 sites are compatible with each other, but incompatible with loxP or loxN sites (Lee and Saito, 1988). Cre recombinase
   5231..5280    -  intron         β-globin intron (fragment): internally truncated intron from human β-globin
   5281..5314    -  protein_bind   loxP: Cre-mediated recombination occurs in the 8-bp core sequence (GCATACAT). Cre recombinase
   5324..5912    +  misc_feature   WPRE: woodchuck hepatitis virus posttranscriptional regulatory element
   5973..6094    +  LTR            3' LTR (ΔU3) (fragment): self-inactivating 3' long terminal repeat (LTR) from Moloney murine leukemia virus
   6095..165     +  LTR            LTR (across the origin): long terminal repeat from Moloney murine leukemia virus
