[The description below was written by a language model from this plasmid's Addgene catalogue record and pLannotate feature annotations shown in this document.]
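Description:
p159-RV-syn-dio-mScarlet-T2A is a gammaretroviral (Moloney murine leukemia virus-type) transfer vector built on the RV-Syn backbone for Cre-dependent, neuron-directed expression of a membrane-targeted red fluorescent protein. It is maintained in E. coli as a high-copy plasmid through a ColE1/pUC-type origin and selected with ampicillin via the β-lactamase gene. For virus production, a CMV enhancer/promoter is fused to a truncated 5' LTR to drive transcription of the viral genome in packaging cells. This is followed by a Ψ packaging signal and a truncated gag segment lacking its start codon, which aid encapsidation. The 3' end carries a ΔU3 self-inactivating LTR, so after integration the internal promoter should be the main driver of expression. The catalogue entry names that internal promoter as rat Synapsin. The automated feature table does not annotate it, although an unannotated stretch lies between gag and the first lox site.

The payload is a double-inverted open reading frame (DIO) cassette. mScarlet (annotated as the mScarlet-I variant) is fused at its N-terminus to a short rat Gap43 fragment, which supplies the palmitoylation signal for membrane anchoring. This fusion sits in antisense orientation between opposing pairs of lox2272 and loxP sites. Cre recombinase inverts the cassette and then excises one site of each pair, which locks the coding sequence in the sense orientation and restricts expression to Cre-positive cells. According to the record, a T2A peptide follows mScarlet, with XhoI and PacI sites for inserting a gene of interest so that both proteins are made from one transcript; the T2A itself is not annotated. A downstream WPRE enhances transcript stability and expression. The vector is a cloning platform for labelling Cre-expressing neurons and co-expressing a chosen gene in them.
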