Addgene plasmid #185700: p159-RV-syn-dio-mScarlet-T2A
Purpose: Retroviral vector expression cre-dependent membrane tagged mScarlet-T2A driven by the rat Synapsin promoter (with XhoI and PacI at 3'end of T2A to clone a gene of interest)
Depositing lab: Lynette Lim. Depositing organization: Vlaams Instituut voor Biotechnologie (VIB, vzw).
Backbone
  Vector backbone: RV-Syn
  Vector type: Retroviral
Growth in bacteria
  Bacterial resistance: Ampicillin, 100 μg/mL
  Growth temperature: 37°C
  Growth strain: NEB Stable
  Copy number: High Copy
Gene/Insert
  Gene/Insert name: mScarlet (alt name: mScarlet)
  Species: Synthetic
  Insert size (bp): 822
  Promoter: Synapsin
  Tag / fusion protein: mScarlet palmitoylation with T2A on 3'-end
  Cloning method: Restriction Enzyme; 5′ cloning site PacI (not destroyed); 3′ cloning site AscI (not destroyed)
  Sequencing primers: 5′ CAAGAGGTGCaagatagggggg
Terms and licenses: Academic/Nonprofit Terms; Industry Terms: Not Available to Industry
How to cite: p159-RV-syn-dio-mScarlet-T2A was a gift from Lynette Lim (Addgene plasmid # 185700 ; http://n2t.net/addgene:185700 ; RRID:Addgene_185700)
